>Addgene plasmid #14768 | pSicoR human Drosha3 | addgene partial sequence | sequence record 21331 | mU6-F 5'-ATATCCCTTGGAGAAAAGCCTT-3'
GAGAAAAGCCTTGTTTTGAATTCGGCAGCCCAAATATTCAAGAGATATTTGGGCTGCCGAATTCTTTTTT
CTCGAGTACTAGGATCCATTAGGCGGCCGAATTCGTCGACCTCGAAATTCTACCGGGTAGGGGAGGCGCT
TTTCCCAAGGCAGTCTGGAGCATGCGCTTTAGCAGCCCCGCTGGGCACTTGGCGCTACACAAGTGGCCTC
TGGCCTCGCACACATTCCACATCCACCGGTAGGCGCCAACCGGCTCCGTTCTTTGGTGGCCCCTTCGCGC
CACCTTCTACTCCTCCCCTAGTCAGGAAGTTCCCCCCCGCCCCGCAGCTCGCGTCGTGCAGGACGTGACA
AATGGAAGTAGCACGTCTCACTAGTCTCGTGCAGATGGACAGCACCGCTGAGCAATGGAAGCGGGTAGGC
CTTTGGGGCAGCGGCCAATAGCAGCTTTGCTCCTTCGCTTTCTGGGCTCAGAGGCTGGGAAGGGGTGGGT
CCGGGGGCGGGCTCAGGGGCGGGCTCAGGGGCGGGGCGGGCGCCCGAAGGTCCTCCGGAGGCCCGGCATT
CTGCACGCTTCAAAAGCGCACGTCTGCCGCGCTGTTCTCCTCTTCCTCATCTCCGGGCCTTTCGACCTGC
ATCCATCTAGATCTCGATCGAGCAGCTGAAGCTTACCATGACCGAGTACAAGCCCACGGTGCGCCTCGCC
ACCCGCGACGAC
