[The description below was written by a language model from this plasmid's Addgene catalogue record.]
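Description:
pSicoR human Drosha3 is a lentiviral RNAi plasmid built on the pSicoR PGK puro backbone (about 7.7 kb without the insert) and carrying a short hairpin RNA directed against human DROSHA (also called RNASEN), the nuclear RNase III enzyme that cleaves primary microRNA transcripts into precursor hairpins. It is maintained in bacteria as a high-copy plasmid under ampicillin selection. The recorded host is a recombination-deficient strain of the type commonly chosen to keep lentiviral repeat sequences stable. In mammalian cells, transduced populations are selected with puromycin; the backbone name indicates that the resistance gene is driven by a PGK promoter.

The record does not explicitly name the promoter driving the hairpin, but the listed sequencing primer lies in a mouse U6 promoter. This fits the usual arrangement in which a Pol III U6 promoter transcribes a sense-loop-antisense hairpin ending in a run of thymidines. The vector is also classified as Cre/Lox. In the pSicoR design, knockdown is constitutive after integration, and Cre recombinase excises the loxP-flanked shRNA cassette, switching silencing off and allowing a reversibility control. No feature table is provided, so the exact positions of the lox sites, LTRs and other viral elements cannot be confirmed here.

The "3" in the name suggests this is one of several Drosha hairpins from the same series. The associated study examined how impaired microRNA processing affects cellular transformation and tumorigenesis, so the construct is suited to stable, Cre-reversible depletion of Drosha in human cells to study the consequences of reduced microRNA maturation.
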