Addgene plasmid #14768: pSicoR human Drosha3
Depositing lab: Tyler Jacks. Depositing organization: Massachusetts Institute of Technology. Publication: Impaired microRNA processing enhances cellular transformation and tumorigenesis. Kumar MS, Lu J, Mercer KL, Golub TR, Jacks T. Nat Genet. 2007 May;39(5):673-7. doi: 10.1038/ng2003. PubMed 17401365.
Backbone
  Vector backbone: pSicoR PGK puro
  Backbone size w/o insert (bp): 7700
  Vector type: Mammalian Expression, Lentiviral, RNAi, Cre/Lox
  Selectable markers: Puromycin
Growth in bacteria
  Bacterial resistance: Ampicillin, 100 μg/mL
  Growth temperature: 37°C
  Growth strain: Stbl3
  Copy number: High Copy
Gene/Insert
  Gene/Insert name: Drosha shRNA (alt names: Drosha; Rnasen)
  Species: H. sapiens (human)
  Entrez Gene: DROSHA (a.k.a. ETOHI2, HSA242976, RANSE3L, RN3, RNASE3L, RNASEN)
  Cloning method: Restriction Enzyme
  Sequencing primers: 5′ mU6-F
Terms and licenses: Academic/Nonprofit Terms; Industry Terms: Not Available to Industry
Depositor comments: shRNA sequence: TGAATTCGGC AGCCCAAATA TTCAAGAGAT ATTTGGGCTG CCGAATTCTT TTTTC
How to cite: pSicoR human Drosha3 was a gift from Tyler Jacks (Addgene plasmid # 14768 ; http://n2t.net/addgene:14768 ; RRID:Addgene_14768)
